Addgene plasmid #57399: mEos2-MAP4-C-10
Purpose: Localization: Microtubules, Excitation: 505 / 569, Emission: 516 / 581
Depositing lab: Michael Davidson. Depositing organization: Florida State University, Tallahassee. Publication: A bright and photostable photoconvertible fluorescent protein. McKinney SA, Murphy CS, Hazelwood KL, Davidson MW, Looger LL. Nat Methods. 2009 Feb . 6(2):131-3. 10.1038/nmeth.1296 PubMed 19169260.
Backbone
  Vector backbone: mEos2-C1
  Backbone size w/o insert (bp): 4750
  Vector type: Mammalian Expression
  Selectable markers: Neomycin (select with G418)
Growth in bacteria
  Bacterial resistance: Kanamycin, 50 μg/mL
  Growth temperature: 37°C
  Growth strain: DH5alpha
  Copy number: High Copy
Gene/Insert
  Gene/Insert name: MAP4 (alt name: NM_008633.4)
  Species: M. musculus (mouse)
  Promoter: CMV
  Tag / fusion protein: mEos2 (N terminal on backbone)
  Cloning method: Unknown
  Sequencing primers: 5′ CMV-F; 3′ SV40pA-R
Terms and licenses: Academic/Nonprofit Terms; Industry Terms
Depositor comments: . Excitation = 505 / 569; Emission = 516 / 581
How to cite: mEos2-MAP4-C-10 was a gift from Michael Davidson (Addgene plasmid # 57399 ; http://n2t.net/addgene:57399 ; RRID:Addgene_57399)
