[The description below was written by a language model from this plasmid's Addgene catalogue record.]
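Description:
mEos2-MAP4-C-10 is a mammalian expression plasmid built on the mEos2-C1 backbone (about 4.75 kb without insert), a C1-style fusion vector in which the fluorescent protein lies upstream of the cloning site. It is maintained in E. coli as a high-copy plasmid under kanamycin selection, and it carries a neomycin resistance marker so that transfected mammalian cells can be selected with G418. No feature table accompanies the record, so the replication origins, the polyadenylation signal and other backbone elements are not explicitly listed. The SV40 polyA reverse sequencing primer does suggest an SV40 polyadenylation signal downstream of the insert.

The payload is mouse MAP4 (microtubule-associated protein 4), expressed from the CMV promoter with mEos2 fused at its N terminus. The "C-10" in the name probably denotes the C-type vector arrangement and a 10-residue linker between the two proteins, but the record does not confirm this, nor does it state whether the insert is full-length MAP4 or a fragment. The cloning method is recorded as unknown.

mEos2 is a monomeric green-to-red photoconvertible fluorescent protein. The record gives excitation and emission maxima of 505/516 nm for the green state and 569/581 nm for the red, photoconverted state. Because MAP4 binds microtubules, the fusion serves as a microtubule localization marker in live or fixed mammalian cells. Photoconversion makes it suitable for optical highlighting and tracking of selected microtubule populations, and for single-molecule localization super-resolution imaging such as PALM, uses commonly associated with Eos-family proteins.
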