>Addgene plasmid #57399 | mEos2-MAP4-C-10 | depositor partial sequence | sequence record 88532 | insert sequence
ACGTCAGATCCGCTAGCGCTACCGGTCGCCACCATGAGTGCGATTAAGCCAGACATGAAGATCAAACTCC
GTATGGAAGGCAACGTAAACGGGCACCACTTTGTGATCGACGGAGATGGTACAGGCAAGCCTTTTGAGGG
AAAACAGAGTATGGATCTTGAAGTCAAAGAGGGCGGACCTCTGCCTTTTGCCTTTGATATCCTGACCACT
GCATTCCATTACGGCAACAGGGTATTCGCCAAATATCCAGACAACATACAAGACTATTTTAAGCAGTCGT
TTCCTAAGGGGTATTCGTGGGAACGAAGCTTGACTTTCGAAGACGGGGGCATTTGCATTGCCAGAAACGA
CATAACAATGGAAGGGGACACTTTCTATAATAAAGTTCGATTTTATGGTACCAACTTTCCCGCCAATGGT
CCAGTTATGCAGAAGAAGACGCTGAAATGGGAGCCCTCCACTGAGAAAATGTATGTGCGTGATGGAGTGC
TGACGGGTGATATTCATATGGCTTTGTTGCTTGAAGGAAATGCCCATTACCGATGTGACTTCAGAACTAC
TTACAAAGCTAAGGAGAAGGGTGTCAAGTTACCAGGCTACCACTTTGTGGACCACTGCATTGAGATTTTA
AGCCATGACAAAGATTACAACAAGGTTAAGCTGTATGAGCATGCTGTTGCTCATTCTGGATTGCCTGACA
ATGCCAGACGATCCGGACTCAGATCTGGTGGCTCCGCAGGATCCCGGCAAGAAGAAGCAAAGGCTGCTGT
AGGTGTGACTGGAAATGACATCACTACCCCGCCAAACAAGGAGCCACCACCAAGCCCAGAAAAGAAAGCA
AAGCCTTTGGCCACCACTCAACCTGCAAAGACTTCAACATCGAAAGCCAAAACACAGCCCACTTCTCTCC
CTAAGCAACCAGCTCCCACCACCTCTGGTGGGTTGAATAAAAAACCCATGAGCCTCGCCTCAGGCTCAGT
GCCAGCTGCCCCACACAAACGCCCTGCTGCTGCCACTGCTACTGCCAGGCCTTCCACCCTACCTGCCAGA
GACGTGAAGCCAAAGCCAATTACAGAAGCTAAGGTTGCCGAAAAGCGGACCTCTCCATCCAAGCCTTCAT
CTGCCCCAGCCCTCAAACCTGGACCTAAAACCACCCCAACCGTTTCAAAAGCCACATCTCCCTCAACTCT
TGTTTCCACTGGACCAAGTAGTAGAAGTCCAGCTACAACTCTGCCTAAGAGGCCAACCAGCATCAAGACT
GAGGGGAAACCTGCTGATGTCAAAAGGATGACTGCTAAGTCTGCCTCAGCTGACTTGAGTCGCTCAAAGA
CCACCTCTGCCAGTTCTGTGAAGAGAAACACCACTCCCACTGGGGCAGCACCCCCAGCAGGGATGACTTC
CACTCGAGTCAAGCCCATGTCTGCACCTAGCCGCTCTTCTGGGGCTCTTTCTGTGGACAAGAAGCCCACT
TCCACTAAGCCTAGCTCCTCTGCTCCCAGGGTGAGCCGCCTGGCCACAACTGTTTCTGCCCCTGACCTGA
AGAGTGTTCGCTCCAAGGTCGGCTCTACAGAAAACATCAAACACCAGCCTGGAGGAGGCCGGGCCAAGGT
AGAGAAAAAAACAGAGGCAGCTACCACAGCTGGGAAGCCTGAACCTAATGCAGTCACTAAAGCAGCCGGC
TCCATTGCGAGTGCACAGAAACCGCCTGCTGGGAAAGTCCAGATAGTATCCAAAAAAGTGAGCTACAGTC
ATATTCAATCCAAGTGTGTTTCCAAGGACAATATTAAGCATGTCCCTGGATGTGGCAATGTTCAGATTCA
GAACAAGAAAGTGGACATATCCAAGGTCTCCTCCAAGTGTGGGTCCAAAGCTAATATCAAGCACAAGCCT
GGTGGAGGAGATGTCAAGATTGAAAGTCAGAAGTTGAACTTCAAGGAGAAGGCCCAAGCCAAAGTGGGAT
AGGGATCCACCGGATCTAGATAACTGATCATAATCAGCCATACCACATT
