>Addgene plasmid #57399 | mEos2-MAP4-C-10 | addgene partial sequence | sequence record 132273 | SV40pA-R 5'-GAAATTTGTGATGCTATTGC-3'
ACAACAACAATTGCATTCATTTTATGTTTCAGGTTCAGGGGGAGGTGTGGGAGGTTTTTTAAAGCAAGTA
AAACCTCTACAAATGTGGTATGGCTGATTATGATCAGTTATCTAGATCCGGTGGATCCCTATCCCACTTT
GGCTTGGGCCTTCTCCTTGAAGTTCAACTTCTGACTTTCAATCTTGACATCTCCTCCACCAGGCTTGTGC
TTGATATTAGCTTTGGACCCACACTTGGAGGAGACCTTGGATATGTCCACTTTCTTGTTCTGAATCTGAA
CATTGCCACATCCAGGGACATGCTTAATATTGTCCTTGGAAACACACTTGGATTGAATATGACTGTAGCT
CACTTTTTTGGATACTATCTGGACTTTCCCAGCAGGCGGTTTCTGTGCACTCGCAATGGAGCCGGCTGCT
TTAGTGACTGCATTAGGTTCAGGCTTCCCAGCTGTGGTAGCTGCCTCTGTTTTTTTCTCTACCTTGGCCC
GGCCTCCTCCAGGCTGGTGTTTGATGTTTTCTGTAGAGCCGACCTTGGAGCGAACACTCTTCAGGTCAGG
GGCAGAAACAGTTGTGGCCAGGCGGCTCACCCTGGGAGCAGAGGAGCTAGGCTTAGTGGAAGTGGGCTTC
TTGTCCACAGAAAGAGCCCCAGAAGAGCGGCTAGGTGCAGACATGGGCTTGACTCGAGTGGAAGTCATCC
CTGCTGGG
